>Addgene plasmid #63668 | pQE-WT-CGG-R12-KIRV | depositor full sequence | sequence record 106045 | full seq
CTCGAGAAATCATAAAAAATTTATTTGCTTTGTGAGCGGATAACAATTATAATAGATTCAATTGTGAGCG
GATAACAATTTCACACAGAATTCATTAAAGAGGAGAAATTAACTATGAGAGGATCGCATCACCATCACCA
TCACGGATCCAACACGATTAACATCGCTAAGAACGACTTCTCTGACATCGAACTGGCTGCTATCCCGTTC
AACACTCTGGCTGACCATTACGGTGAGCGTTTAGCTCGCGAACAGTTGGCCCTTGAGCATGAGTCTTACG
AGATGGGTGAAGCACGCTTCCGCAAGATGTTTGAGCGTCAACTTAAAGCTGGTGAGGTTGCGGATAACGC
TGCCGCCAAGCCTCTCATCACTACCCTACTCCCTAAGATGATTGCACGCATCAACGACTGGTTTGAGGAA
GTGAAAGCTAAGCGCGGCAAGCGCCCGACAGCCTTCCAGTTCCTGCAAGAAATCAAGCCGGAAGCCGTAG
CGTACATCACCATTAAGACCACTCTGGCTTGCCTAACCAGTGCTGACAATACAACCGTTCAGGCTGTAGC
AAGCGCAATCGGTCGGGCCATTGAGGACGAGGCTCGCTTCGGTCGTATCCGTGACCTTGAAGCTAAGCAC
TTCAAGAAAAACGTTGAGGAACAACTCAACAAGCGCGTAGGGCACGTCTACAAGAAAGCATTTATGCAAG
TTGTCGAGGCTGACATGCTCTCTAAGGGTCTACTCGGTGGCGAGGCGTGGTCTTCGTGGCATAAGGAAGA
CTCTATTCATGTAGGAGTACGCTGCATCGAGATGCTCATTGAGTCAACCGGAATGGTTAGCTTACACCGC
CAAAATGCTGGCGTAGTAGGTCAAGACTCTGAGACTATCGAACTCGCACCTGAATACGCTGAGGCTATCG
CAACCCGTGCAGGTGCGCTGGCTGGCATCTCTCCGATGTTCCAACCTTGCGTAGTTCCTCCTAAGCCGTG
GACTGGCATTACTGGTGGTGGCTATTGGGCTAACGGTCGTCGTCCTCTGGCGCTGGTGCGTACTCACAGT
AAGAAAGCACTGATGCGCTACGAAGACGTTTACATGCCTGAGGTGTACAAAGCGATTAACATTGCGCAAA
ACACCGCATGGAAAATCAACAAGAAAGTCCTAGCGGTCGCCAACGTAATCACCAAGTGGAAGCATTGTCC
GGTCGAGGACATCCCTGCGATTGAGCGTGAAGAACTCCCGATGAAACCGGAAGACATCGACATGAATCCT
GAGGCTCTCACCGCGTGGAAACGTGCTGCCGCTGCTGTGTACCGCAAGGACAAGGCTCGCAAGTCTCGCC
GTATCAGCCTTGAGTTCATGCTTGAGCAAGCCAATAAGTTTGCTAACCATAAGGCCATCTGGTTCCCTTA
CAACATGGACTGGCGCGGTCGTGTTTACGCTGTGTCAATGTTCAACCCGCAAGGTAACGATATGACCAAA
GGACTGCTTACGCTGGCGAAAGGTAAACCAATCGGTAAGGAAGGTTACTACTGGCTGAAAATCCACGGTG
CAAACTGTGCGGGTGTCGATAAGGTTCCGTTCCCTGAGCGCATCAAGTTCATTGAGGAAAACCACGAGAA
CATCATGGCTTGCGCTAAGTCTCCACTGGAGAACACTTGGTGGGCTGAGCAAGATTCTCCGTTCTGCTTC
CTTGCATTCTGCTTTGAGTACGCTGGGGTACAGCACCACGGCCTGAGCTATAACTGCTCCCTTCCGCTGG
CGTTTGACGGGTCTTGCTCTGGCATCCAGCACTTCTCCGCGATGCTCCGAGATGAGGTAGGTGGTCGCGC
GGTTAACTTGCTTCCTAGTGAAACCGTTCAGGACATCTACGGGATTGTTGCTAAGAAAGTCAACGAGATT
CTACAAGCAGACGCAATCAATGGGACCGATAACGAAGTAGTTACCGTGACCGATGAGAACACTGGTGAAA
TCTCTGAGAAAGTCAAGCTGGGCACTAAGGCACTGGCTGGTCAATGGCTGGCTTACGGTGTTACTCGCAG
TGTGACTAAGCGTTCAGTCATGACGCTGGCTTACGGGTCCAAAGAGTTCGGCTTCCGTCAACAAGTGCTG
GAAGATACCATTCAGCCAGCTATTGATTCCGGCAAGGGTCTGATGTTCACTCAGCCGAATCAGGCTGCTG
GATACATGGCTAAGCTGATTTGGGAATCTGTGAGCGTGACGGTGGTAGCTGCGGTTGAAGCAATGAACTG
GCTTAAGTCTGCTGCTAAGCTGCTGGCTGCTGAGGTCAAAGATAAGAAGACTGGAGAGATTCTTCGCAAG
CGTTGCGCTGTGCATTGGGTAACTCCTGATGGTTTCCCTGTGTGGCAGGAATACAAGAAGCCTATTAAAA
CGCGCGTCCATATAATGTTCCTCGGTCAGTTCGAAATGCAGCCTACCATTAACACCAACAAAGATAGCGA
GATTGATGCACGCAAACAGGTGTCTGGTATCGCTCCTAACTTTGTACACAGCCAAGACGGTAGCCACCTT
CGTAAGACTGTAGTGTGGGCACACGAGAAGTACGGAATCGAATCTTTTGCACTGATTCACGACTCCTTCG
GTACCATTCCGGCTGACGCTGCGAACCTGTTCAAAGCAGTGCGCGAAACTATGGTTGACACATATGAGTC
TTGTGATGTACTGGCTGATTTCTACGACCAGTTCGCTGACCAGTTGCACGAGTCTCAATTGGACAAAATG
CCAGCACTTCCGGCTAAAGGTAACTTGAACCTCCGTGACATCTTAGAGTCGGACTTCGCGTTCGCGTAAA
AGCTTAATTAGCTGAGCTTGGACTCCTGTTGATAGATCCAGTAATGACCTCAGAACTCCATCTGGATTTG
TTCAGAACGCTCGGTTGCCGCCGGGCGTTTTTTATTGGTGAGAATCCAAGCTAGCTTGGCGAGATTTTCA
GGAGCTAAGGAAGCTAAAATGGAGAAAAAAATCACTGGATATACCACCGTTGATATATCCCAATGGCATC
GTAAAGAACATTTTGAGGCATTTCAGTCAGTTGCTCAATGTACCTATAACCAGACCGTTCAGCTGGATAT
TACGGCCTTTTTAAAGACCGTAAAGAAAAATAAGCACAAGTTTTATCCGGCCTTTATTCACATTCTTGCC
CGCCTGATGAATGCTCATCCGGAATTTCGTATGGCAATGAAAGACGGTGAGCTGGTGATATGGGATAGTG
TTCACCCTTGTTACACCGTTTTCCATGAGCAAACTGAAACGTTTTCATCGCTCTGGAGTGAATACCACGA
CGATTTCCGGCAGTTTCTACACATATATTCGCAAGATGTGGCGTGTTACGGTGAAAACCTGGCCTATTTC
CCTAAAGGGTTTATTGAGAATATGTTTTTCGTCTCAGCCAATCCCTGGGTGAGTTTCACCAGTTTTGATT
TAAACGTGGCCAATATGGACAACTTCTTCGCCCCCGTTTTCACCATGGGCAAATATTATACGCAAGGCGA
CAAGGTGCTGATGCCGCTGGCGATTCAGGTTCATCATGCCGTTTGTGATGGCTTCCATGTCGGCAGAATG
CTTAATGAATTACAACAGTACTGCGATGAGTGGCAGGGCGGGGCGTAATTTTTTTAAGGCAGTTATTGGT
GCCCTTAAACGCCTGGGGTAATGACTCTCTAGCTTGAGGCATCAAATAAAACGAAAGGCTCAGTCGAAAG
ACTGGGCCTTTCGTTTTATCTGTTGTTTGTCGGTGAACGCTCTCCTGAGTAGGACAAATCCGCCCTCTAG
ATTACGTGCAGTCGATGATAAGCTGTCAAACATGAGAATTGTGCCTAATGAGTGAGCTAACTTACATTAA
TTGCGTTGCGCTCACTGCCCGCTTTCCAGTCGGGAAACCTGTCGTGCCAGCTGCATTAATGAATCGGCCA
ACGCGCGGGGAGAGGCGGTTTGCGTATTGGGCGCCAGGGTGGTTTTTCTTTTCACCAGTGAGACGGGCAA
CAGCTGATTGCCCTTCACCGCCTGGCCCTGAGAGAGTTGCAGCAAGCGGTCCACGCTGGTTTGCCCCAGC
AGGCGAAAATCCTGTTTGATGGTGGTTAACGGCGGGATATAACATGAGCTGTCTTCGGTATCGTCGTATC
CCACTACCGAGATATCCGCACCAACGCGCAGCCCGGACTCGGTAATGGCGCGCATTGCGCCCAGCGCCAT
CTGATCGTTGGCAACCAGCATCGCAGTGGGAACGATGCCCTCATTCAGCATTTGCATGGTTTGTTGAAAA
CCGGACATGGCACTCCAGTCGCCTTCCCGTTCCGCTATCGGCTGAATTTGATTGCGAGTGAGATATTTAT
GCCAGCCAGCCAGACGCAGACGCGCCGAGACAGAACTTAATGGGCCCGCTAACAGCGCGATTTGCTGGTG
ACCCAATGCGACCAGATGCTCCACGCCCAGTCGCGTACCGTCTTCATGGGAGAAAATAATACTGTTGATG
GGTGTCTGGTCAGAGACATCAAGAAATAACGCCGGAACATTAGTGCAGGCAGCTTCCACAGCAATGGCAT
CCTGGTCATCCAGCGGATAGTTAATGATCAGCCCACTGACGCGTTGCGCGAGAAGATTGTGCACCGCCGC
TTTACAGGCTTCGACGCCGCTTCGTTCTACCATCGACACCACCACGCTGGCACCCAGTTGATCGGCGCGA
GATTTAATCGCCGCGACAATTTGCGACGGCGCGTGCAGGGCCAGACTGGAGGTGGCAACGCCAATCAGCA
ACGACTGTTTGCCCGCCAGTTGTTGTGCCACGCGGTTGGGAATGTAATTCAGCTCCGCCATCGCCGCTTC
CACTTTTTCCCGCGTTTTCGCAGAAACGTGGCTGGCCTGGTTCACCACGCGGGAAACGGTCTGATAAGAG
ACACCGGCATACTCTGCGACATCGTATAACGTTACTGGTTTCACATTCACCACCCTGAATTGACTCTCTT
CCGGGCGCTATCATGCCATACCGCGAAAGGTTTTGCACCATTCGATGGTGTCGGAATTTCGGGCAGCGTT
GGGTCCTGGCCACGGGTGCGCATGATCTAGAGCTGCCTCGCGCGTTTCGGTGATGACGGTGAAAACCTCT
GACACATGCAGCTCCCGGAGACGGTCACAGCTTGTCTGTAAGCGGATGCCGGGAGCAGACAAGCCCGTCA
GGGCGCGTCAGCGGGTGTTGGCGGGTGTCGGGGCGCAGCCATGACCCAGTCACGTAGCGATAGCGGAGTG
TATACTGGCTTAACTATGCGGCATCAGAGCAGATTGTACTGAGAGTGCACCATATGCGGTGTGAAATACC
GCACAGATGCGTAAGGAGAAAATACCGCATCAGGCGCTCTTCCGCTTCCTCGCTCACTGACTCGCTGCGC
TCGGTCGTTCGGCTGCGGCGAGCGGTATCAGCTCACTCAAAGGCGGTAATACGGTTATCCACAGAATCAG
GGGATAACGCAGGAAAGAACATGTGAGCAAAAGGCCAGCAAAAGGCCAGGAACCGTAAAAAGGCCGCGTT
GCTGGCGTTTTTCCATAGGCTCCGCCCCCCTGACGAGCATCACAAAAATCGACGCTCAAGTCAGAGGTGG
CGAAACCCGACAGGACTATAAAGATACCAGGCGTTTCCCCCTGGAAGCTCCCTCGTGCGCTCTCCTGTTC
CGACCCTGCCGCTTACCGGATACCTGTCCGCCTTTCTCCCTTCGGGAAGCGTGGCGCTTTCTCATAGCTC
ACGCTGTAGGTATCTCAGTTCGGTGTAGGTCGTTCGCTCCAAGCTGGGCTGTGTGCACGAACCCCCCGTT
CAGCCCGACCGCTGCGCCTTATCCGGTAACTATCGTCTTGAGTCCAACCCGGTAAGACACGACTTATCGC
CACTGGCAGCAGCCACTGGTAACAGGATTAGCAGAGCGAGGTATGTAGGCGGTGCTACAGAGTTCTTGAA
GTGGTGGCCTAACTACGGCTACACTAGAAGGACAGTATTTGGTATCTGCGCTCTGCTGAAGCCAGTTACC
TTCGGAAAAAGAGTTGGTAGCTCTTGATCCGGCAAACAAACCACCGCTGGTAGCGGTGGTTTTTTTGTTT
GCAAGCAGCAGATTACGCGCAGAAAAAAAGGATCTCAAGAAGATCCTTTGATCTTTTCTACGGGGTCTGA
CGCTCAGTGGAACGAAAACTCACGTTAAGGGATTTTGGTCATGGCGTTAAGGGATTTTGGTCATGAATTA
ATTCTTAGAAAAACTCATCGAGCATCAAATGAAACTGCAATTTATTCATATCAGGATTATCAATACCATA
TTTTTGAAAAAGCCGTTTCTGTAATGAAGGAGAAAACTCACCGAGGCAGTTCCATAGGATGGCAAGATCC
TGGTATCGGTCTGCGATTCCGACTCGTCCAACATCAATACAACCTATTAATTTCCCCTCGTCAAAAATAA
GGTTATCAAGTGAGAAATCACCATGAGTGACGACTGAATCCGGTGAGAATGGCAAAAGTTTATGCATTTC
TTTCCAGACTTGTTCAACAGGCCAGCCATTACGCTCGTCATCAAAATCACTCGCATCAACCAAACCGTTA
TTCATTCGTGATTGCGCCTGAGCGAGACGAAATACGCGATCGCTGTTAAAAGGACAATTACAAACAGGAA
TCGAATGCAACCGGCGCAGGAACACTGCCAGCGCATCAACAATATTTTCACCTGAATCAGGATATTCTTC
TAATACCTGGAATGCTGTTTTCCCGGGGATCGCAGTGGTGAGTAACCATGCATCATCAGGAGTACGGATA
AAATGCTTGATGGTCGGAAGAGGCATAAATTCCGTCAGCCAGTTTAGTCTGACCATCTCATCTGTAACAT
CATTGGCAACGCTACCTTTGCCATGTTTCAGAAACAACTCTGGCGCATCGGGCTTCCCATACAATCGATA
GATTGTCGCACCTGATTGCCCGACATTATCGCGAGCCCATTTATACCCATATAAATCAGCATCCATGTTG
GAATTTAATCGCGGCCTAGAGCAAGACGTTTCCCGTTGAATATGGCTCATAACACCCCTTGTATTACTGT
TTATGTAAGCAGACAGTTTTATTGTTCATGACCATGACATTAACCTATAAAAATAGGCGTATCACGAGGC
CCTTTCGTCTTCAC
Features (pLannotate 1.2.2; 16 found; start..end, strand, type, name):
     10..54      +  promoter       T5 promoter: bacteriophage T5 promoter for E. coli RNA polymerase, with embedded lac operator
     62..78      +  protein_bind   lac operator: The lac repressor binds to the lac operator to inhibit transcription in E. coli. This inhibition can be relieved by adding lactose or isopropyl-β-D-thiogalactopyranoside (IPTG). lac repressor encoded by lacI
    127..144     +  CDS            7xHis (fragment): 6xHis affinity tag
    151..2796    +  CDS            RPOL_BPT7: Experimental evidence at protein level: Swiss-Prot protein existence level 1. Highly processive DNA-dependent RNA polymerase that catalyzes the transcription of class II and class III viral genes. Recognizes a specific promoter sequence and enters first into an 'abortive phase' where very short transcripts are synthesized and released before proceeding to the processive transcription of long RNA chains. Unwinds the double-stranded DNA to expose the coding strand for templating. Participates in the initiation of viral DNA replication presumably by making primers accessible to the DNA polymerase
   2821..2915    +  terminator     lambda t0 terminator: transcription terminator from phage lambda
   2930..2958    +  promoter       cat promoter (fragment): promoter of the E. coli cat gene encoding chloramphenicol acetyltransferase
   2959..3615    +  CDS            cat: CAT_ECOLX - Experimental evidence at protein level: Swiss-Prot protein existence level 1. This enzyme is an effector of chloramphenicol resistance in bacteria. From Escherichia coli. This protein is used as a marker in many commonly used cloning vectors, such as pACYC184.
   3683..3769    +  terminator     rrnB T1 terminator: Escherichia coli rrnB; transcription terminator T1 from the E. coli rrnB gene
   3792..3809    -  promoter       tet promoter (fragment): E. coli promoter for tetracycline efflux protein gene
   3828..3849    -  protein_bind   CAP binding site: CAP binding activates transcription in the presence of cAMP. E. coli catabolite activator protein
   3862..4944    -  CDS            lacI: lac repressor; lacI; The lac repressor binds to the lac operator to inhibit transcription in E. coli. This inhibition can be relieved by adding lactose or isopropyl-β-D-thiogalactopyranoside (IPTG).
   4945..5022    -  promoter       lacIq promoter: lacI (mutant); In the lacIq allele, a single base change in the promoter boosts expression of the lacI gene about 10-fold.
   5071..5112    +  CDS            rop (fragment): Rop protein, which maintains plasmids at low copy number; rop
   5214..5354    +  misc_feature   bom: basis of mobility region from pBR322
   5540..6128    -  rep_origin     ori: high-copy-number ColE1/pMB1/pBR322/pUC origin of replication
   6235..7050    -  CDS            KanR: aminoglycoside phosphotransferase; aph(3')-Ia; confers resistance to kanamycin in bacteria or G418 (Geneticin®) in eukaryotes
