[The description below was written by a language model from this plasmid's Addgene catalogue record and pLannotate feature annotations shown in this document.]
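Description:
pQE-WT-CGG-R12-KIRV is a 7,154 nt bacterial expression plasmid on a pQE backbone that encodes an engineered variant of bacteriophage T7 RNA polymerase. It replicates in E. coli from a high-copy ColE1/pMB1-type origin, with a pBR322 bom region and only a short rop fragment nearby, and it is selected with kanamycin through an aph(3')-Ia (KanR) gene. The feature table also shows a full-length chloramphenicol acetyltransferase (cat) coding sequence preceded by only a fragment of its promoter, a typical pQE remnant. The record lists kanamycin as the only selection.

The polymerase open reading frame sits downstream of the phage T5 promoter, which is read by the host E. coli RNA polymerase. It is controlled by lac operators, one embedded in the promoter and one just after it. An N-terminal His tag precedes the coding sequence for affinity purification, and the lambda t0 terminator follows it, with an rrnB T1 terminator further downstream after cat. The plasmid carries its own lacI gene under the stronger lacIq promoter, so expression is repressed until induced with IPTG or lactose without relying on a host-supplied repressor.

The CGG-R12-KIRV variant carries eight substitutions relative to wild-type T7 RNA polymerase: Q744K, L747V, N748H, L749I, R756E, L757M, H772R and E775V. According to the associated publication title, it belongs to a panel of orthogonal T7 RNA polymerase variants produced by directed evolution for in vivo or in vitro synthetic circuitry. The name suggests recognition of a "CGG" variant promoter, but the record does not explicitly state the promoter specificity. The construct is suited to inducible expression of this mutant polymerase in cells or to producing His-tagged enzyme.
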