Addgene plasmid #63668: pQE-WT-CGG-R12-KIRV
Purpose: CGG-R12-KIRV RNAP mutant
Depositing lab: Andrew Ellington. Depositing organization: University of Texas at Austin. Publication: Directed Evolution of a Panel of Orthogonal T7 RNA Polymerase Variants for in Vivo or in Vitro Synthetic Circuitry. Meyer AJ, Ellefson JW, Ellington AD. ACS Synth Biol. 2014 Oct 7. 10.1021/sb500299c PubMed 25279711.
Backbone
  Vector backbone: pQE
Growth in bacteria
  Bacterial resistance: Kanamycin, 50 μg/mL
  Growth temperature: 37°C
  Growth strain: DH10B
  Copy number: High Copy
Gene/Insert
  Gene/Insert name: CGG-R12-KIRV RNAP
  Species: T7 bacteriophage
  Mutation: Q744K, L747V, N748H, L749I, R756E, L757M, H772R, E775V
  GenBank ID: NC_001604.1 NC_001604.1
  Promoter: T5/Lac
  Cloning method: Gibson Cloning
  Sequencing primers: 5′ TTGTGAGCGGATAACAATT
Terms and licenses: Academic/Nonprofit Terms; Industry Terms
How to cite: pQE-WT-CGG-R12-KIRV was a gift from Andrew Ellington (Addgene plasmid # 63668 ; http://n2t.net/addgene:63668 ; RRID:Addgene_63668)
