>Addgene plasmid #63668 | pQE-WT-CGG-R12-KIRV | addgene partial sequence | sequence record 109468 | pENTR-R 5'-ATGGCTCATAACACCCCTTG-3'
TTGTTCATGACCATGACATTAACCTATAAAAATAGGCGTATCACGAGGCCCTTTCGTCTTCACCTCGAGA
AATCATAAAAAATTTATTTGCTTTGTGAGCGGATAACAATTATAATAGATTCAATTGTGAGCGGATAACA
ATTTCACACAGAATTCATTAAAGAGGAGAAATTAACTATGAGAGGATCGCATCACCATCACCATCACGGA
TCCAACACGATTAACATCGCTAAGAACGACTTCTCTGACATCGAACTGGCTGCTATCCCGTTCAACACTC
TGGCTGACCATTACGGTGAGCGTTTAGCTCGCGAACAGTTGGCCCTTGAGCATGAGTCTTACGAGATGGG
TGAAGCACGCTTCCGCAAGATGTTTGAGCGTCAACTTAAAGCTGGTGAGGTTGCGGATAACGCTGCCGCC
AAGCCTCTCATCACTACCCTACTCCCTAAGATGATTGCACGCATCAACGACTGGTTTGAGGAAGTGAAAG
CTAAGCGCGGCAAGCGCCCGACAGCCTTCCAGTTCCTGCAAGAAATCAAGCCGGAAGCCGTAGCGTACAT
CACCATTAAGACCACTCTGGCTTGCCTAACCAGTGCTGACAATACAACCGTTCAGGCTGTAGCAAGCGCA
ATCGGTCGGGCCATTGAGGACGAGGCTCGCTTCGGTCGTATCCGTGACCTTGAAGCTAAGCACTTCAAGA
AAAACGTTGAGGAACAACTCAACAAGCGCGTAGGGCACGTCTACAAGAAAGCATTTATGCAAGTTGTCGA
GGCTGACATGCTCTCTAAGGGTCTACTCGGTGGCGAGGCGTGGTCTTCGTGGCATAAGGAAGACTCTATT
CATGTAGGAGTACGCTGCATCGAGATGCTCATTGAGTCAACCGGAATGGTTAGCTTACACCGCC
