>Addgene plasmid #63668 | pQE-WT-CGG-R12-KIRV | addgene partial sequence | sequence record 109610 | T0term-R 5'-GCGGCAACCGAGCGTTC-3'
GGATCTATCAACAGGAGTCCAAGCTCAGCTAATTAAGCTTTTACGCGAACGCGAAGTCCGACTCTAAGAT
GTCACGGAGGTTCAAGTTACCTTTAGCCGGAAGTGCTGGCATTTTGTCCAATTGAGACTCGTGCAACTGG
TCAGCGAACTGGTCGTAGAAATCAGCCAGTACATCACAAGACTCATATGTGTCAACCATAGTTTCGCGCA
CTGCTTTGAACAGGTTCGCAGCGTCAGCCGGAATGGTACCGAAGGAGTCGTGAATCAGTGCAAAAGATTC
GATTCCGTACTTCTCGTGTGCCCACACTACAGTCTTACGAAGGTGGCTACCGTCTTGGCTGTGTACAAAG
TTAGGAGCGATACCAGACACCTGTTTGCGTGCATCAATCTCGCTATCTTTGTTGGTGTTAATGGTAGGCT
GCATTTCGAACTGACCGAGGAACATTATATGGACGCGCGTTTTAATAGGCTTCTTGTATTCCTGCCACAC
AGGGAAACCATCAGGAGTTACCCAATGCACAGCGCAACGCTTGCGAAGAATCTCTCCAGTCTTCTTATCT
TTGACCTCAGCAGCCAGCAGCTTAGCAGCAGACTTAAGCCAGTTCATTGCTTCAACCGCAGCTACCACCG
TCACGCTCACAGATTCCCAAATCAGCTTAGCCATGTATCCAGCAGCCTGATTCGGCTGAGTGAACATCAG
ACCCTTGCCGGAATCAATAGCTGGCTGAATGGTATCTTCCAGCACTTGTTGACGGAAGCCGAACTCTTTG
GACCCGTAAGCCAGCGTCATGACTGAACGCTTAGTCACACTGCGAGTAACACCGTAAGCCAGCCATTGAC
CAGCCAGTGCCTTAGTGCCCAGCTTGACTTTCTCAGAGATTTCACCAGTGTTCTCATCGGTCACGG
